>Addgene plasmid #211137 | pBiT3.1-N_WDR45:1-360 | addgene full sequence | sequence record 426018 | Addgene NGS Result
AAGACGCGTTAATTAAGACGTCGGCAGTGAAAAAAATGCTTTATTTGTGAAATTTGTGATGCTATTGCTT
TATTTGTAACCATTATAAGCTGCAATAAACAAGTTAACAACAACAATTGCATTCATTTTATGTTTCAGGT
TCAGGGGGAGGTGTGGGAGGTTTTTTAAAGCAAGTAAAACCTCTACAAATGTGGTATGGCTGATTATGAT
CCGCGGCCGCAATACGTCGACGTTATCAGCTGACTTCGTACGAGAGCCTAGGATTATGGCGCGCCACTAG
TTATTAATAGTAATCAATTACGGGGTCATTAGTTCATAGCCCATATATGGAGTTCCGCGTTACATAACTT
ACGGTAAATGGCCCGCCTGGCTGACCGCCCAACGACCCCCGCCCATTGACGTCAATAATGACGTATGTTC
CCATAGTAACGCCAATAGGGACTTTCCATTGACGTCAATGGGTGGAGTATTTACGGTAAACTGCCCACTT
GGCAGTACATCAAGTGTATCATATGCCAAGTCCGCCCCCTATTGACGTCAATGACGGTAAATGGCCCGCC
TGGCATTATGCCCAGTACATGACCTTACGGGACTTTCCTACTTGGCAGTACATCTACGTATTAGTCATCG
CTATTACCATGGTGATGCGGTTTTGGCAGTACACCAATGGGCGTGGATAGCGGTTTGACTCACGGGGATT
TCCAAGTCTCCACCCCATTGACGTCAATGGGAGTTTGTTTTGGCACCAAAATCAACGGGACTTTCCAAAA
TGTCGTAATAACCCCGCCCCGTTGACGCAAATGGGCGGTAGGCGTGTACGGTGGGAGGTCTATATAAGCA
GAGCTGGTTTAGTGAACCGTCAGATCACTAGAATCTTTATTGCGGTAGTTTATCACAGTTAAATTGCTAA
CGCAGTCAGTGCTTCTGACACAACAGTCTCGAACTTAAGCTGCAGAAGTTGGTCGTGAGGCACTGGGCAG
GTAAGTATCAAGGTTACAAGACAGGTTTAAGGAGACCAATAGAAACTGGGCTTGTCGAGACAGAGAAGAC
TCTTGCGTTTCTGATAGGCACCTATTGGTCTTACTGACATCCACTTTGCCTTTCTCTCCACAGGTGTCCA
CTCCCAGTTCAATTACAGCTCTTAAGGCTAGAGTATTAATACGACTCACTATAGGGGTTAGCGATCGCCA
TGGTGAGCGGCTGGCGGCTGTTCAAGAAGATTAGCGGGAGCTCCGGTGGCTCGAGCGGTATGACTCAACA
GCCACTTCGAGGAGTGACCAGCCTGCGTTTCAACCAAGACCAAAGCTGCTTTTGCTGCGCCATGGAGACA
GGTGTGCGCATCTACAACGTGGAGCCCTTGATGGAGAAGGGGCATCTGGACCACGAGCAGGTGGGCAGCA
TGGGCTTGGTGGAGATGCTGCACCGCTCCAACCTTCTGGCCTTGGTGGGCGGTGGTAGTAGTCCCAAGTT
CTCAGAGATCTCAGTGCTGATCTGGGACGATGCCCGGGAGGGCAAGGACTCCAAGGAGAAGCTGGTGCTG
GAGTTCACCTTCACCAAGCCAGTGCTTTCTGTGCGCATGCGCCATGACAAGATCGTGATCGTGCTGAAGA
ACCGCATCTATGTGTACTCCTTCCCCGACAATCCCCGAAAGCTGTTTGAGTTTGATACCCGGGACAACCC
CAAGGGGCTCTGTGACCTCTGCCCCAGCCTGGAGAAGCAACTGCTAGTGTTCCCGGGACACAAGTGTGGG
AGTCTGCAACTTGTGGACCTGGCGAGCACAAAGCCTGGCACCTCGTCTGCTCCATTCACGATCAATGCAC
ATCAGAGTGACATAGCCTGTGTGTCTCTAAACCAGCCAGGCACTGTAGTGGCCTCAGCCTCCCAGAAGGG
TACCCTTATTCGCCTCTTTGACACACAATCCAAGGAGAAACTGGTGGAGCTGCGCCGAGGCACTGACCCT
GCCACCCTCTACTGCATTAACTTCAGCCACGACTCCTCCTTCCTCTGCGCTTCCAGTGATAAGGGTACTG
TCCATATCTTTGCTCTCAAGGATACCCGCCTCAACCGCCGCTCCGCGCTGGCTCGCGTGGGCAAGGTGGG
GCCTATGATTGGGCAGTACGTGGACTCTCAGTGGAGCCTGGCGAGCTTCACTGTGCCTGCTGAGTCAGCT
TGCATCTGCGCCTTCGGTCGCAATACTTCCAAGAACGTCAACTCTGTCATTGCCATCTGCGTAGATGGGA
CCTTCCACAAATATGTCTTCACTCCTGATGGAAACTGCAACAGAGAGGCTTTCGACGTGTACCTTGACAT
CTGTGATGATGATGACTTTTAATCTAGAGGTCAAGCTTCGGGGGTTTAAACCTGCAGGCATGCAAGCTGA
TTTGGCTGCTGCCACCGCTGAGCAAGGCCGCTTCGAGCAGACATGATAAGATACATTGATGAGTTTGGAC
AAACCACAACTAGAATGCAGTGAAAAAAATGCTTTATTTGTGAAATTTGTGATGCTATTGCTTTATTTGT
AACCATTATAAGCTGCAATAAACAAGTTAACAACAACAATTGCATTCATTTTATGTTTCAGGTTCAGGGG
GAGATGTGGGAGGTTTTTTTAAGCAAGTAAAACCTCTACAAATGTGGTAAAATCTTAATTAAGACTTCTA
ATATAACTTCGTATAGCATACATTATACGAAGTTATGGTTCCACTGTTGACAATTAATCATCGGCATAGT
ATATCGGCATAGTATAATACGACAAGGTGAGGAACTAAACCCAGGAGGCAGATCATGATTGAACAAGATG
GATTGCACGCAGGTTCTCCGGCCGCTTGGGTGGAGAGGCTATTCGGCTATGACTGGGCACAACAGACAAT
CGGCTGCTCTGATGCCGCCGTGTTCCGGCTGTCAGCGCAGGGGCGCCCGGTTCTTTTTGTCAAGACCGAC
CTGTCCGGTGCCCTGAATGAACTGCAGGACGAGGCAGCGCGGCTATCGTGGCTGGCCACGACGGGCGTTC
CTTGCGCAGCTGTGCTCGACGTTGTCACTGAAGCGGGAAGGGACTGGCTGCTATTGGGCGAAGTGCCGGG
GCAGGATCTCCTGTCATCTCACCTTGCTCCTGCCGAGAAAGTATCCATCATGGCTGATGCAATGCGGCGG
CTGCATACGCTTGATCCGGCTACCTGCCCATTCGACCACCAAGCGAAACATCGCATCGAGCGAGCACGTA
CTCGGATGGAAGCCGGTCTTGTCGATCAGGATGATCTGGACGAAGAGCATCAGGGGCTCGCGCCAGCCGA
ACTGTTCGCCAGGCTCAAGGCGCGCATGCCCGACGGCGAGGATCTCGTCGTGACCCATGGCGATGCCTGC
TTGCCGAATATCATGGTGGAAAATGGCCGCTTTTCTGGATTCATCGACTGTGGCCGGCTGGGTGTGGCGG
ACCGCTATCAGGACATAGCGTTGGCTACCCGTGATATTGCTGAAGAGCTTGGCGGCGAATGGGCTGACCG
CTTCCTCGTGCTTTACGGTATCGCCGCTCCCGATTCGCAGCGCATCGCCTTCTATCGCCTTCTTGACGAG
TTCTTCTGATTCGAAATGACCGACCAAGCGACGCCCAACCGGTATCAGCTCACTCAAAGGCGGTAATACG
GTTATCCACAGAATCAGGGGATAACGCAGGAAAGAACATGTGAGCAAAAGGCCAGCAAAAGGCCAGGAAC
CGTAAAAAGGCCGCGTTGCTGGCGTTTTTCCATAGGCTCCGCCCCCCTGACGAGCATCACAAAAATCGAC
GCTCAAGTCAGAGGTGGCGAAACCCGACAGGACTATAAAGATACCAGGCGTTTCCCCCTGGAAGCTCCCT
CGTGCGCTCTCCTGTTCCGACCCTGCCGCTTACCGGATACCTGTCCGCCTTTCTCCCTTCGGGAAGCGTG
GCGCTTTCTCATAGCTCACGCTGTAGGTATCTCAGTTCGGTGTAGGTCGTTCGCTCCAAGCTGGGCTGTG
TGCACGAACCCCCCGTTCAGCCCGACCGCTGCGCCTTATCCGGTAACTATCGTCTTGAGTCCAACCCGGT
AAGACACGACTTATCGCCACTGGCAGCAGCCACTGGTAACAGGATTAGCAGAGCGAGGTATGTAGGCGGT
GCTACAGAGTTCTTGAAGTGGTGGCCTAACTACGGCTACACTAGAAGGACAGTATTTGGTATCTGCGCTC
TGCTGAAGCCAGTTACCTTCGGAAAAAGAGTTGGTAGCTCTTGATCCGGCAAACAAACCACCGCTGGTAG
CGGTGGTTTTTTTGTTTGCAAGCAGCAGATTACGCGCAGAAAAAAAGGATTTCAAGAAGATCCTTTGATC
TTTTCTACGGGGTCTGACGCTCAGTGGAACGAAAACTCACGTTAAGGGATTTTGGTCATGAGATTATCAA
AAAGGATCTTCACCTAGATCCTTTTATAGTCCGGAATCGTCACACAAAAAACCAACACACAGATGTAATG
AAAATAAAGATATTTTATTGCGGCCATCGTGATGGCTAGAGTTTAGCCCTCCCACACATAACCAGAGGGC
AGCAATTCACGAATCCCAACTGCCGTCGGCTGTCCATCACTGTCCTTCACTATGGCTTTGATCCCAGGAT
GCAGATCGAGAAGCACCTGTCGGCACCGTCCGCAGGGGCTCAAGATGCCCCTGTTCTCATTTCCGATCGC
GACGATACAAGTCAGGTTGCCAGCTGCCGCAGCAGCAGCAGTGCCCAGCACCACGAGTTCTGCACAAGGT
CCCCCAGTAAAATGATATACATTGACACCAGTGAAGATGCGGCCGTCGCTAGAGAGAGCTGCGCTGGCGA
CGCTGTAGTCTTCAGAGATGGGGATGCTGTTGATTGTAGCCGTTGCTCTTTCAATGAGGGTGGATTCTTC
TTGAGACAAAGGCTTGGCCATGGTGGCGCTAGTGTCAGAAGAATCGAGCTTTTTGCAAAAGCCTAGGCCT
CCAAAAAAGCCTCCTCACTACTTCTGGAATAGCTCAGAGGCCGAGGCGGCCTCGGCCTCTGCATAAATAA
AAAAAATTAGTCAGCCATGGGGCGGAGAATGGGCGGAACTGGGCGGAGTTAGGGGCGGGATGGGCGGAGT
TAGGGGCGGGACTATGGTTGCTGACTAATTGAGATGCATGCTTTGCATACTTCTGCCTGCTGGGGAGCCT
GGGGACTTTCCACACCTGGTTGCTGACTAATTGAGATGCATGCTTTGCATACTTCTGCCTGCTGGGGAGC
CTGGGGACTTTCCACACCCTAACTGACACACATTCCACAGCTGGTTCTTTCCGCCTCAGAAGGTACCTAA
CCAAGTTCCTCTTTCAGAGGTTATTTCAGGCCATGGTGCTGCGC
Features (pLannotate 1.2.2; 17 found; start..end, strand, type, name):
     24..105     -  polyA_signal   SV40 poly(A) signal: SV40 polyadenylation signal
    128..211     -  CDS            large T antigen (fragment): large T antigen from SV40 (simian virus 40)
    276..641     +  enhancer       CMV enhancer: human cytomegalovirus immediate early enhancer
    643..842     +  promoter       CMV promoter: human cytomegalovirus (CMV) immediate early promoter
    981..1113    +  intron         chimeric intron: chimera between introns from human β-globin and immunoglobulin heavy chain genes
   1157..1175    +  promoter       T7 promoter: promoter for bacteriophage T7 RNA polymerase
   1250..2329    +  CDS            WDR45: WIPI4_HUMAN - Also known as WDRX1, WDRXI4, WIPI4. Experimental evidence at protein level: Swiss-Prot protein existence level 1. Component of the autophagy machinery that controls the major intracellular degradation process by which cytoplasmic materials are packaged into autophagosomes and delivered to lysosomes for degradation (PubMed:23435086, PubMed:28561066). Activated by the STK11/AMPK signaling pathway upon starvation, WDR45 is involved in autophagosome assembly downstream of WIPI2, regulating the size of forming autophagosomes (PubMed:28561066). Probably recruited to membranes through i
   2360..2378    +  misc_feature   MCS (fragment): pUC18/19 multiple cloning site
   2427..2548    -  polyA_signal   SV40 poly(A) signal: SV40 polyadenylation signal
   2571..2639    -  CDS            large T antigen (fragment): large T antigen from SV40 (simian virus 40)
   2663..2696    +  protein_bind   loxP: Cre-mediated recombination occurs in the 8-bp core sequence (GCATACAT). Cre recombinase
   2706..2753    +  promoter       EM7 promoter: synthetic bacterial promoter&nbsp
   2785..3576    +  CDS            neo: KKA2_KLEPN - Also known as kan, nptII. Experimental evidence at protein level: Swiss-Prot protein existence level 1. Resistance to kanamycin, neomycin, paromomycin, ribostamycin, butirosin and gentamicin B. From Klebsiella pneumoniae.
   3737..4325    -  rep_origin     ori: high-copy-number ColE1/pMB1/pBR322/pUC origin of replication
   4451..4499    -  polyA_signal   poly(A) signal: synthetic polyadenylation signal
   4523..4921    -  CDS            BSD: blasticidin S deaminase; Aspergillus terreus BSD; confers resistance to blasticidin
   4952..5309    -  promoter       SV40 promoter: SV40 enhancer and early promoter
