[The description below was written by a language model from this plasmid's Addgene catalogue record and pLannotate feature annotations shown in this document.]
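Description:
pBiT3.1-N_WDR45:1-360 is a mammalian expression plasmid built on Promega's pBiT3.1-N backbone, carrying full-length wild-type human WDR45 (residues M1–F360, a 1080 bp insert derived from a Mammalian Gene Collection clone). The 5,364 nt plasmid replicates in E. coli from a high-copy ColE1/pUC-type origin and is selected with kanamycin through a neo (nptII) gene driven by the synthetic bacterial EM7 promoter. A single loxP site lies just upstream of this cassette.

The WDR45 coding sequence sits downstream of the CMV immediate-early enhancer and promoter, followed by a chimeric β-globin/immunoglobulin intron, which generally improves transcript processing and expression. A T7 promoter lies just ahead of the open reading frame and serves as the 5′ sequencing primer site. Transcription ends at an SV40 polyadenylation signal. The insert was introduced by ligation-independent cloning between XhoI and XbaI sites, both retained. It is fused at its N-terminus to the short HiBiT peptide through a flexible glycine-serine linker. HiBiT complements the LgBiT fragment to reconstitute active NanoLuc luciferase, so the tagged protein can be measured by luminescence.

For mammalian selection the catalogue entry lists neomycin/G418. However, the feature table shows neo behind only a bacterial promoter, and it separately annotates a blasticidin S deaminase gene under the SV40 enhancer/early promoter with a synthetic poly(A) signal. The record does not resolve this discrepancy.

WDR45 (WIPI4) is a WD40-repeat component of the autophagy machinery involved in autophagosome assembly. The construct comes from a study evaluating the ligandability of WD40 repeat proteins, consistent with use in luminescence-based cellular assays of WDR45, although the record does not name a specific assay.
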