Addgene plasmid #211137: pBiT3.1-N_WDR45:1-360
Purpose: Mammalian expression of full-length human WDR45. N-terminal HiBiT tag.
Depositing lab: Cheryl Arrowsmith. Depositing organization: University of Toronto. Publication: A Target Class Ligandability Evaluation of WD40 Repeat-Containing Proteins. Ackloo S, Li F, Szewczyk M, Seitova A, Loppnau P, Zeng H, Xu J, Ahmad S, Arnautova YA, Baghaie AJ, Beldar S, Bolotokova A, Centrella PA, Chau I, Clark MA, Cuozzo JW, Dehghani-Tafti S, Disch JS, Dong A, Dumas A, Feng JA, Ghiabi P, Gibson E, Gilmer J, Goldman B, Green SR, Guie MA, Guilinger JP, Harms N, Herasymenko O, Houliston S, Hutchinson A, Kearnes S, Keefe AD, Kimani SW, Kramer T, Kutera M, Kwak HA, Lento C, Li Y, Liu J, Loup J, Machado RAC, Mulhern CJ, Perveen S, Righetto GL, Riley P, Shrestha S, Sigel EA, Silva M, Sintchak MD, Slakman BL, Taylor RD, Thompson J, Torng W, Underkoffler C, von Rechenberg M, Walsh RT, Watson I, Wilson DJ, Wolf E, Yadav M, Yazdi AK, Zhang J, Zhang Y, Santhakumar V, Edwards AM, Barsyte-Lovejoy D, Schapira M, Brown PJ, Halabelian L, Arrowsmith CH. J Med Chem. 2025 Jan 23;68(2):1092-1112. doi: 10.1021/acs.jmedchem.4c02010. Epub 2024 Nov 4. PubMed 39495097.
Backbone
  Vector backbone: pBiT3.1-N
  Backbone manufacturer: Promega
  Vector type: Mammalian Expression
  Selectable markers: Neomycin (select with G418)
Growth in bacteria
  Bacterial resistance: Kanamycin, 50 μg/mL
  Growth temperature: 37°C
  Growth strain: DH5alpha
  Copy number: High Copy
Gene/Insert
  Gene/Insert name: WDR45:M1-F360
  Species: H. sapiens (human)
  Insert size (bp): 1080
  Mutation: wild type
  Entrez Gene: WDR45 (a.k.a. JM5, NBIA4, NBIA5, WDRX1, WIPI-4, WIPI4)
  Promoter: CMV
  Tag / fusion protein: MVSGWRLFKKISGSSGGSSG (N terminal on insert)
  Cloning method: Ligation Independent Cloning
  Sequencing primers: 5′ T7; 3′ TTGCTCAGCGGTGGCAGCAG
Resource information
  A portion of this plasmid was derived from a plasmid made by: Mammalian Gene Collection (BC003037.1)
Terms and licenses: Academic/Nonprofit Terms; Industry Terms: Not Available to Industry
Depositor comments: 5' Cloning Site: Xho1 (not destroyed), 3' Cloning Site: Xba1 (not destroyed).
How to cite: pBiT3.1-N_WDR45:1-360 was a gift from Cheryl Arrowsmith (Addgene plasmid # 211137 ; http://n2t.net/addgene:211137 ; RRID:Addgene_211137)
