>Addgene plasmid #211137 | pBiT3.1-N_WDR45:1-360 | depositor partial sequence | sequence record 411752 | Insert sequence
ATGACTCAACAGCCACTTCGAGGAGTGACCAGCCTGCGTTTCAACCAAGACCAAAGCTGCTTTTGCTGCG
CCATGGAGACAGGTGTGCGCATCTACAACGTGGAGCCCTTGATGGAGAAGGGGCATCTGGACCACGAGCA
GGTGGGCAGCATGGGCTTGGTGGAGATGCTGCACCGCTCCAACCTTCTGGCCTTGGTGGGCGGTGGTAGT
AGTCCCAAGTTCTCAGAGATCTCAGTGCTGATCTGGGACGATGCCCGGGAGGGCAAGGACTCCAAGGAGA
AGCTGGTGCTGGAGTTCACCTTCACCAAGCCAGTGCTTTCTGTGCGCATGCGCCATGACAAGATCGTGAT
CGTGCTGAAGAACCGCATCTATGTGTACTCCTTCCCCGACAATCCCCGAAAGCTGTTTGAGTTTGATACC
CGGGACAACCCCAAGGGGCTCTGTGACCTCTGCCCCAGCCTGGAGAAGCAACTGCTAGTGTTCCCGGGAC
ACAAGTGTGGGAGTCTGCAACTTGTGGACCTGGCGAGCACAAAGCCTGGCACCTCGTCTGCTCCATTCAC
GATCAATGCACATCAGAGTGACATAGCCTGTGTGTCTCTAAACCAGCCAGGCACTGTAGTGGCCTCAGCC
TCCCAGAAGGGTACCCTTATTCGCCTCTTTGACACACAATCCAAGGAGAAACTGGTGGAGCTGCGCCGAG
GCACTGACCCTGCCACCCTCTACTGCATTAACTTCAGCCACGACTCCTCCTTCCTCTGCGCTTCCAGTGA
TAAGGGTACTGTCCATATCTTTGCTCTCAAGGATACCCGCCTCAACCGCCGCTCCGCGCTGGCTCGCGTG
GGCAAGGTGGGGCCTATGATTGGGCAGTACGTGGACTCTCAGTGGAGCCTGGCGAGCTTCACTGTGCCTG
CTGAGTCAGCTTGCATCTGCGCCTTCGGTCGCAATACTTCCAAGAACGTCAACTCTGTCATTGCCATCTG
CGTAGATGGGACCTTCCACAAATATGTCTTCACTCCTGATGGAAACTGCAACAGAGAGGCTTTCGACGTG
TACCTTGACATCTGTGATGATGATGACTTT
